>Addgene plasmid #70970 | pFOSGE_COF3G04 | depositor partial sequence | sequence record 126912 | insert
ATGAGTATCTGGCCCATTCGAACACTACCAAATTCCAAAATGCGTAGTTGCATGATGGAGCTCGGTCGCA
CCAATCGCCACACGGATTGCACATTTATAATTGAGGATGAGAGCGGTGGCAGTCAATCGTTTCCCTGCCA
CAAATTGCTATTCAGCTGCGCCTCCGATGTGTTCGATCGCATGCTCTATGGCGACTACATTGAGTCTACT
AGCGGAGTTGTCAGACTAAATGATGTACAACCGGATATATTTGAGAAATTCCGAGACTATGTCTACGGCT
ATGAGTGCGATAAACTGCAGAAGTACGACTTTGATACTCTGATTCGCCTCTGTGAGTTTGCTAACAAATA
TCTGGTGCAATCTCTCGAAGAGGACTGTGTAAAGGATTTGCTGATACGCAAGAACACTTTTGACATGGGA
GAGTTACTTCGTCTATTCCAGTGTGCGCATCGCATGAATCGCAAGTCGTTAATAAATCAGATAGCCTGGG
AGCTAAAGTGCACCTTCAAGAGCACCTTGGACCACTCTGGCGTATACGAATTCAATTGCGAGGTATTTAA
ACACTATATCGAAGTGATTGCTAGCAAAATATCGGAGGCAGATCGTTTCCGTCTGCTGGAAATGTATCTA
AAATATAATGGTATCGAGGAATTGGAAAGCGCGGGGCAAGTGGATAGCCAGGATGCAACTGAAGCCAACA
CCACCACCATCACCACCACCAACGAAGTGGAAAATCAAGAATCGGAACTTCCGTCCACTAGCTGCGTTCC
GCTCAAAACTGAATGCAGTTTTGCCGTTCCAAATAAGAAGGCAAGTTTTGTCAGCGATCTACTTGCACTG
ATTGATTTTGGCAAACTTTCGCCCAAGGAATTCTACGATGGACCCGGCAAATCCAATTTCCTTAGCCTGG
CTGAGAAGTACGAGCATATGTATCAAATCGCCAAGAACTGCGTTACGGCCAAAGATGAACTGCAGCTGAA
GATGGCATTGACCACGGAACAGAAGCCCCCCCTACCTTCCGAATCCCGACGCATAGTTCATATGGGAGGA
AGCTTAATGCGCGACGAACCAACGGCTTCTTCGGTTACCTCGCATTACCTTTCCCGACCCATCCGTCGAT
ATCGCGCCTGGTCAGCACACAGTGACGTC
