>Addgene plasmid #70970 | pFOSGE_COF3G04 | addgene partial sequence | sequence record 131707 | M13-Rev 5'-CAGGAAACAGCTATGACC-3'
ATTTTATTTTGACTGATAGTGACCTGTTCGTTGCAACAAATTGATAAGCAATGCTTTCTTATAATGCCAA
CTTTGTACAAGAAAGCTGGGTCGACGTCACTGTGTGCTGACCAGGCGCGATATCGACGGATGGGTCGGGA
AAGGTAATGCGAGGTAACCGAAGAAGCCGTTGGTTCGTCGCGCATTAAGCTTCCTCCCATATGAACTATG
CGTCGGGATTCGGAAGGTAGGGGGGGCTTCTGTTCCGTGGTCAATGCCATCTTCAGCTGCAGTTCATCTT
TGGCCGTAACGCAGTTCTTGGCGATTTGATACATATGCTCGTACTTCTCAGCCAGGCTAAGGAAATTGGA
TTTGCCGGGTCCATCGTAGAATTCCTTGGGCGAAAGTTTGCCAAAATCAATCAGTGCAAGTAGATCGCTG
ACAAAACTTGCCTTCTTATTTGGAACGGCAAAACTGCATTCAGTTTTGAGCGGAACGCAGCTAGTGGACG
GAAGTTCCGATTCTTGATTTTCCACTTCGTTGGTGGTGGTGATGGTGGTGGTGTTGGCTTCAGTTGCATC
CTGGCTATCCACTTGCCCCGCGCTTTCCAATTCCTCGATACCATTATATTTTAGATACATTT
