>Addgene plasmid #70970 | pFOSGE_COF3G04 | addgene partial sequence | sequence record 132992 | M13-F20 5'-TGTAAAACGACGGCCAGT-3'
ATTTTATTTTGACTGATAGTGACCTGTTCGTTGCAACAAATTGATGAGCAATGCTTTTTTATAATGCCAA
CTTTGTACAAAAAAGCAGGCTTCATGAGTATCTGGCCCATTCGAACACTACCAAATTCCAAAATGCGTAG
TTGCATGATGGAGCTCGGTCGCACCAATCGCCACACGGATTGCACATTTATAATTGAGGATGAGAGCGGT
GGCAGTCAATCGTTTCCCTGCCACAAATTGCTATTCAGCTGCGCCTCCGATGTGTTCGATCGCATGCTCT
ATGGCGACTACATTGAGTCTACTAGCGGAGTTGTCAGACTAAATGATGTACAACCGGATATATTTGAGAA
ATTCCGAGACTATGTCTACGGCTATGAGTGCGATAAACTGCAGAAGTACGACTTTGATACTCTGATTCGC
CTCTGTGAGTTTGCTAACAAATATCTGGTGCAATCTCTCGAAGAGGACTGTGTAAAGGATTTGCTGATAC
GCAAGAACACTTTTGACATGGGAGAGTTACTTCGTCTATTCCAGTGTGCGCATCGCATGAATCGCAAGTC
GTTAATAAATCAGATAGCCTGGGAGCTAAAGTGCACCTTCAAGAGCACCTTGGACCACTCTGGCGTATAC
GAATTCAATTGCGAGGTATTTAAACACTATATCGAAGTGATTGCTAGCAAAATATCGGAGGCAGATCGTT
TCCGTCTGCTGGAAATGTATCTAAAATATAATGGTATCGAGGAATTGGAAAGCGCGGGGCAAGTGGATAG
CCAGGATGCAACTGAAGCCAACACCACCACCATCACCACCACCAAC
