[The description below was written by a language model from this plasmid's Addgene catalogue record.]
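Description:
pFOSGE_COF3G04 is a Gateway entry clone built on the commercial pDONR221 donor backbone and carrying a Drosophila melanogaster insert of about 1.15 kb, CG11714 (FlyBase gene FBgn0036170, transcript FBtr0076156, also listed under the alias CG33047). It is a bacterial cloning plasmid rather than an expression vector. It is maintained at high copy number in standard E. coli cloning strains such as DH5alpha and selected with kanamycin. The insert was introduced by Gateway recombination. In a pDONR221-derived entry clone, this normally means a BP reaction has replaced the donor vector's counterselection cassette with the gene of interest, leaving it flanked by attL recombination sites. The record includes no feature table, so the exact site arrangement, the presence or absence of a stop codon, and any tags cannot be confirmed. No promoter driving the insert is stated, and entry clones of this type generally lack one. M13 forward and reverse primer sites flanking the insert are listed for sequence verification.

The value of such a clone is as a shuttle. An LR recombination reaction can transfer the CG11714 insert, with orientation and reading frame kept, into any compatible destination vector that supplies the promoter, fusion tags or DNA-binding domains an experiment needs. The associated publication studies how transcriptional regulators form functional groups with context-dependent regulatory activity. This suggests the plasmid belongs to a larger collection of fly transcription factor and cofactor entry clones assembled for systematic functional testing, although the record states the purpose only as "Gateway entry clone."
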