Addgene plasmid #70970: pFOSGE_COF3G04
Purpose: Gateway entry clone
Depositing lab: Alexander Stark. Depositing organization: Research Institute of Molecular Pathology (IMP). Publication: Transcriptional regulators form diverse groups with context-dependent regulatory functions. Stampfel G, Kazmar T, Frank O, Wienerroither S, Reiter F, Stark A. Nature. 2015 Nov 9. doi: 10.1038/nature15545. PubMed 26550828.
Backbone
  Vector backbone: pDONR221
  Backbone manufacturer: Invitrogen
  Backbone size w/o insert (bp): 4762
  Vector type: Gateway entry vector
Growth in bacteria
  Bacterial resistance: Kanamycin, 50 μg/mL
  Growth temperature: 37°C
  Growth strain: DH5alpha
  Copy number: High Copy
Gene/Insert
  Gene/Insert name: CG11714 (alt names: FBgn0036170; CG33047, FBtr0076156)
  Species: D. melanogaster (fly)
  Insert size (bp): 1149
  Entrez Gene: CG11714 (a.k.a. CG33047, Dmel\CG11714)
  Cloning method: Gateway Cloning
  Sequencing primers: 5′ M13-F20; 3′ M13R
Terms and licenses: Academic/Nonprofit Terms; Industry Terms: Not Available to Industry
How to cite: pFOSGE_COF3G04 was a gift from Alexander Stark (Addgene plasmid # 70970 ; http://n2t.net/addgene:70970 ; RRID:Addgene_70970)
